>Addgene plasmid #153684 | pGBW-m4133309 | addgene full sequence | sequence record 300691 | Ginkgo NGS Result
TCGCTATCCATCGAAGATGGATGTGTGTTGGTTTTTTGTGTGTGTAACGCAACGATTGATAGCATAACCC
CTTGGGGCCTCTAAACGGGTCTTGAGGGGTTTTTTGAATTGAGAGGTAGCTGAAGCTGCTGTTATGACCA
CTAGAGGGAAGAAGATACCTGTGGAGCTAATGGTCCAAGATGTCGGGAGCCGCGATCGCTGCCAAAAAGG
TAAGCTGACGATAGCTGACGAGATTCGATGCCCGACGAGCAAATGAGCGCCACGGCTGTTCGCGTAAGCT
CGAAACGACGGAGATTCGATAGAGCCAGAGTCGAGTTTAAACGATTCGGGATCTTAAGGATAAATTTCTG
GTAAGGAGGACACGTATGGAAGTGGGCAAGTTGGGGAAGCCGTATCCGTTGCTGAATCTGGCATATGTGG
GAGTATAAGACGCGCAGCGTCGCATCAGGCATTTTTTTCTGCGCCAATGCACCTAGAATCGGTTACCAAT
GCTTAATCAGTGAGGCACCTATCTCAGCGATCTGTCTATTTCGTTCATCCATAGTTGCCTGACTCCCCGT
CGTGTAGATAACTACGATACGGGAGGGCTTACCATCTGGCCCCAGTGCTGCAATGATACCGCGAGACCCA
CGCTCACCGGCTCCAGATTTATCAGCAATAAACCAGCCAGCCGGAAGGGCCGAGCGCAGAAGTGGTCCTG
CAACTTTATCCGCCTCCATCCAGTCTATCAACTGTTGCCGGGAAGCTAGAGTAAGTAGTTCGCCAGTTAA
TAGTTTACGCAAGGTTGTTGCCATTGCTACAGGCATCGTGGTGTCACGCTCGTCGTTTGGTATGGCTTCA
TTCAGCTCCGGTTCCCAACGATCAAGGCGAGTTACATGATCCCCCATGTTGTGCAAAAAAGCGGTTAGCT
CCTTCGGTCCTCCAATCGTTGTCAGAAGTAAGTTGGCCGCAGTGTTATCACTCATGGTTATGGCAGCACT
GCATAATTCTCTTACTGTCATGCCATCCGTAAGATGCTTTTCTGTGACTGGTGAATACTCAACCAAGTCA
TTCTGAGAATAGTGTATGCGGCGACCGAGTTGCTCTTGCCCGGCGTCAATACGGGATAATACCGCGCCAC
ATAGCAGAACTTTAAAAGTGCTCATCATTGGAAAGCGTTCTTCGGGGCGAAAACTCTCAAGGATCTTACC
GCTGTTGAGATCCAGTTCGATGTAACCCACTCGCGCACCCAACTGATCTTCAGCATCTTTTACTTTCACC
AGCGTTTCTGGGTGAGCAAAAACAGGAAGGCAAAATGCCGCAAAAAAGGGAATAAGGGCGACACGGAAAT
GTTGAATACTCATGCGAAAGCCTCCTGCTGATCCTGTCTCTTGATAGATGTTTGCAAAAGCTAGGACTCG
ATTATACGTTGACCGATCAGACTATCAATATCTAGGTTTAAACAGATCGGTACGCTGCCGTGACCAGGCT
TGAGTACAATATCTGACGATTGGACTTCCTGGGTCCCAAGCTGGATTCCGACTGGCTGACTGCCAAGCAA
CGATATGGATCGTCGAGACTCGCACTGAGAGGATCGTTCTCGGTACACCAGGCGCGCCCCGATTTCGATA
TTCCTCGGATCTCGGATAGATCGGGATTGAGGATGTAGGTTGAACTTCTCTCGGGTGATCCCGATCTCGG
ATATTCGGGATTGGAGTAATACCTGGCGATAGGCGCTGCCAAGCAATAGCCAAGGCGCAAGGCCGGCCAA
GAGACTTGCGATAGTTCGTTCGAGAGGTAGCCTGCAAGATGGATCGGACGAAAGGTTTGAAGATTTTCCG
ACGAGGGCCTTGGAGAGTTCGGAAATTTAAATGCAACTATGGATGAACGAAATAGACAGATCGCTGAGAT
AGGTGCCTCACTGATTAAGCATTGGTAACTGTCAGACCAAGTTTACTCATATATACTTTAGATTGATTTA
AAACTTCATTTTTAATTTAAAAGGATCTAGGTGAAGATCCTTTTTGATAATCTCATGACCAAAATCCCTT
AACGTGAGTTTTCGTTCCACTGAGCGTCAGACCCCGTAGAAAAGATCAAAGGATCTTCTTGAGATCCTTT
TTTTCTGCGCGTAATCTGCTGCTTGCAAACAAAAAAACCACCGCTACCAGCGGTGGTTTGTTTGCCGGAT
CAAGAGCTACCAACTCTTTTTCCGAAGGTAACTGGCTTCAGCAGAGCGCAGATACCAAATACTGTTCTTC
TAGTGTAGCCGTAGTTAGGCCACCACTTCAAGAACTCTGTAGCACCGCCTACATACCTCGCTCTGCTAAT
CCTGTTACCAGTGGCTGCTGCCAGTGGCGATAAGTCGTGTCTTACCGGGTTGGACTCAAGACGATAGTTA
CCGGATAAGGCGCAGCGGTCGGGCTGAACGGGGGGTTCGTGCACACAGCCCAGCTTGGAGCGAACGACCT
ACACCGAACTGAGATACCTACAGCGTGAGCTATGAGAAAGCGCCACGCTTCCCGAAGGGAGAAAGGCGGA
CAGGTATCCGGTAAGCGGCAGGGTCGGAACAGGAGAGCGCACGAGGGAGCTTCCAGGGGGAAACGCCTGG
TATCTTTATAGTCCTGTCGGGTTTCGCCACCTCTGACTTGAGCGTCGATTTTTGTGATGCTCGTCAGGGG
GGCGGAGCCTATGGAAAAACGCCAGCAACGCGGCCTTTTTACGGTTCCTGGCCTTTTGCTGGCCTTTTGC
TCACATGATTTAAATGAAACTCGTAATCGGAGAACGGGTGCAATAGCAAGGACCAGATCGAACTTGACTG
ACGCAATTCTGAGCGTAGTCGAAACCCAGACAAGTCGATCTCGCCAAGTAGCTGACTTGACTGGTTAATT
AAGTTTCGATAGCCCAAGGTAACCAATGAGATTAGGGAGGGAAGAAAGTTTGATGAACTACTTCTGACCC
CTAGTGGTGTCCAGAAAAGACCATTAAAGGAATGTCTTGATCGAAATCGAGAGATCGCCTGCAGGATAGC
TGACGACCTTAAGGATAAATTTCTGGTAAGGAGGACACGTATGGAAGTGGGCAAGTTGGGGAAGCCGTAT
CCGTTGCTGAATCTGGCATATGTGGGAGTATAAGACGCGCAGCGTCGCATCAGGCATTTTTTTCTGCGCC
AATGCCGGTAGATAGCAATCCGGCCCGAGGGGCACAAAAAACCCCTCAAGACCCGTTTAGAGGCCCCAAG
GGGTTATGCTACGATACCGATAGAGATGGGCCAATACCACATTTGTAGAGGTTTTACTTGCTTTAAAAAA
CCTCCCACACCTCCCCCTGAACCTGAAACATAAAATGAATGCAATTGTTGTTGTTAACTTGTTTATTGCA
GCTTATAATGGTTACAAATAAAGCAATAGCATCACAAATTTCACAAATAAAGCATTTTTTTCACTGCATT
CTAGTTGTGGTTTGTCCAAACTCATCAATGTATCTTATCATGTCTGTGAGCTGAAGGTACGCTGTATCTC
AGTCAGTCAAGCTAGCTTATTGATGGTTCGCGTCTACTTTCGGGGCCTGGGCATCATTGAGCTTTTTGGC
TTCCGCAAGCAGGTTGGCACTCTGTGATGGATCGTCTTTTAGGGACTGGATAAATGCATTTCTTTGTTCC
TCATTCAGATTAGGAAGGTGCAATATCTCGTAGAAAGCATTCTGCTGCTCCTTGTTAAACTTGTTATCAA
CTTTTGGAGCCTGTGCGTCATTCAGCTTCTTGGCTTCGGCCAGGAGATTTGCAGACTGCGAGGGATCGTC
TTTCAGGCTCTGAATGAAAGCGTTGCGTTGCTCTTCGTTCAGATTTGGTAAGTGAAGGATCTCATAGAAA
GCGTTCTGCTGTTCTTTATTAAACTTGTTATCGACGGCCTCGTCATGTTGTGCCAAGCCAAATTCACCCT
GGAAATAGAGATTCTCGGAGGCGGTCGTAGGAATGTCGTAATCTAGGGCGCCGCTTGAACTGATCTTTTT
GAACCGGTTAGCCGCAGACACTGCAATAAAGTTCTTCTTCCATCTCCTTTTCCAGGGATTTATCAGCCCC
GGGATTCGCCGTCCCGACTGAAAGTAAAGGTTTTCGGCGTGACATGTCTCATTATGATCTTGTAACTCCA
GACTGAACCAAAAAATGATTAGCATAATGAGCACCAGAAAAAGCAGGAAAGCCAAGAAGCACAGATAAAA
GTCGATGAGCGATAGTTCTATCATGGTGGCGGCCGCTGGCGGGTGTGTCGAGTGGATGGTAGGATCGACA
AAGATCTGATCTGACGGTTCACTAAACCAGCTCTGCTTATATAGACCTCCCACCGTACACGCCTACCGCC
CATTTGCGTCAATGGGGCGGAGTTGTTACGACATTTTGGAAAGTCCCGTTGATTTTGGTGCCAAAACAAA
CTCCCATTGACGTCAATGGGGTGGAGACTTGGAAATCCCCGTGAGTCAAACCGCTATCCACGCCCATTGA
TGTACTGCCAAAACCGCATCAGCATGGTAATAGCGATGACTAATACGTAGATGTACTGCCAAGTAGGAAA
GTCCCATAAGGTCATGTACTGGGCATAATGCCAGGCGGGCCATTTACCGTCATTGACGTCAATAGGGGGC
GTACTTGGCATATGATACACTTGATGTACTGCCAAGTGGGCAGTTTACCGTAAATACTCCACCCATTGAC
GTCAATGGAAAGTCCCTATTGGCGTTACTATGGGAACATACGTCATTATTGACGTCAATGGGCGGGGGTC
GTTGGGCGGTCAGCCAGGCGGGCCATTTACCGTAAGTTATGTAACGCGGAACTCCATATATGGGCTATGA
ACTAATGACCCCGTAATTGATTACTAGATCTGGCTACACTCGATCAGCAGTTAGATAATAAAA
Features (pLannotate 1.2.2; 18 found; start..end, strand, type, name):
     60..106     +  terminator     T7 terminator: transcription terminator for bacteriophage T7 RNA polymerase
    111..182     -  misc_feature   5' β-globin insulator: insulator upstream of the human β-globin locus (Farrell et al., 2002)
    334..470     -  terminator     rrnG terminator: transcription terminator from the E. coli ribosomal RNA rrnG operon (Albrechtsen et al., 1991)
    483..1343    -  CDS            AmpR: β-lactamase; bla; confers resistance to ampicillin, carbenicillin, and related antibiotics
   1853..1917    +  CDS            bla(M) (fragment): β-lactamase lacking the signal sequence; bla(M); allows cytosolic expression of β-lactamase
   2089..2677    +  rep_origin     ori: high-copy-number ColE1/pMB1/pBR322/pUC origin of replication
   2903..2974    -  misc_feature   3' β-globin insulator: insulator downstream of the human β-globin locus (Farrell et al., 2002)
   3019..3155    -  terminator     rrnG terminator: transcription terminator from the E. coli ribosomal RNA rrnG operon (Albrechtsen et al., 1991)
   3185..3231    -  terminator     T7 terminator: transcription terminator for bacteriophage T7 RNA polymerase
   3254..3323    +  CDS            large T antigen (fragment): large T antigen from SV40 (simian virus 40)
   3346..3467    +  polyA_signal   SV40 poly(A) signal: SV40 polyadenylation signal
   3532..3882    -  CDS            spa (fragment): SPA_STAAU - Experimental evidence at protein level: Swiss-Prot protein existence level 1. Plays a role in the inhibition of the host innate and adaptive immune responses. Possesses five immunoglobulin-binding domains that capture both the fragment crystallizable region (Fc region) and the Fab region (part of Ig that identifies antigen) of immunoglobulins (By similarity). In turn, Staphylococcus aureus is protected from phagocytic killing via inhibition of Ig Fc region. In addition, the host elicited B-cell response is prevented due to a decrease of antibody-secreting cell proliferation that en
   3964..4041    -  CDS            MYLK2 (fragment): MYLK2_HUMAN - Experimental evidence at protein level: Swiss-Prot protein existence level 1. Implicated in the level of global muscle contraction and cardiac function. Phosphorylates a specific serine in the N-terminus of a myosin light chain. From Homo sapiens (Human).
   4096..4224    -  CDS            NS7B_SARS2: Experimental evidence at protein level: Swiss-Prot protein existence level 1. From Severe acute respiratory syndrome coronavirus 2 (2019-nCoV) (SARS-CoV-2).
   4299..4350    -  promoter       CMVd2 promoter: truncated human cytomegalovirus (CMV) immediate early promoter that yields moderately reduced expression relative to the full-length promoter
   4413..4430    +  promoter       CMV promoter (fragment): human cytomegalovirus (CMV) immediate early promoter
   4503..4806    -  enhancer       CMV enhancer: human cytomegalovirus immediate early enhancer
   4887..42      +  polyA_signal   poly(A) signal (across the origin): synthetic polyadenylation signal
