[The description below was written by a language model from this plasmid's Addgene catalogue record and pLannotate feature annotations shown in this document.]
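Description:
pGBW-m4133309 is a mammalian expression plasmid built on the pTwist_CMV_6 backbone that carries the wild-type ORF7b accessory protein gene of SARS-CoV-2. It is propagated in E. coli as a high-copy plasmid through a ColE1/pUC-type origin and selected with ampicillin via a β-lactamase (AmpR) gene. The sequenced record is about 4.9 kb. The bacterial maintenance region is bracketed on both sides by rrnG and T7 transcription terminators and short β-globin insulator elements, an arrangement that helps isolate the expression cassette from read-through transcription and neighbouring regulatory activity.

The expression cassette lies on the reverse strand of the annotated record. A CMV immediate-early enhancer and promoter drive the short ORF7b coding sequence. Downstream and in the same orientation lie a fragment matching myosin light chain kinase and a larger fragment of Staphylococcus aureus protein A. These two annotations are consistent with the catalogue's C-terminal, backbone-encoded "TapTag". A classical tandem affinity purification tag pairs a calmodulin-binding peptide with IgG-binding protein A domains, and the gap between the two matches would fit the recorded TEV protease cleavage site, although that site is not itself annotated. An SV40 polyadenylation signal is annotated beyond the end of the cassette, though on the opposite strand, and a synthetic poly(A) signal spans the sequence origin upstream of the enhancer. The small bla(M), large T antigen and plus-strand CMV promoter fragments appear to be partial sequence matches rather than functional units.

The record supports use for transient expression of tagged ORF7b in mammalian cells. The cleavable affinity tag suits pull-down or two-step purification of the viral protein and its associated host factors, although no specific application is stated.
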