Addgene plasmid #153684: pGBW-m4133309
Purpose: Mammalian expression plasmid for SARS-CoV-2 ORF7b
Depositing lab: Ginkgo Bioworks & Benjie Chen. Depositing organization: Ginkgo Bioworks.
Backbone
  Vector backbone: pTwist_CMV_6
  Backbone size w/o insert (bp): 4180
  Vector type: Mammalian Expression
Growth in bacteria
  Bacterial resistance: Ampicillin, 100 μg/mL
  Growth temperature: 37°C
  Growth strain: DH5alpha
  Copy number: High Copy
Gene/Insert
  Gene/Insert name: SARS-CoV-2 ORF7b
  Species: Severe acute respiratory syndrome coronavirus 2
  Insert size (bp): 125
  Mutation: wt
  Entrez Gene: ORF7b (a.k.a. GU280_gp08)
  Promoter: CMV
  Tag / fusion protein: Cleavable TEV;TapTag (C terminal on backbone)
  Cloning method: Unknown
Resource information
  A portion of this plasmid was derived from a plasmid made by: GinkgoBioworks
Depositor comments: NCBI reference sequence: 43740574
How to cite: pGBW-m4133309 was a gift from Ginkgo Bioworks & Benjie Chen (Addgene plasmid # 153684 ; http://n2t.net/addgene:153684 ; RRID:Addgene_153684)
